Addgene plasmid #226773: p51.SRE.mCMV.CD63-GFP.wpre
Purpose: CD63-GFP in p52 (SRE backbone)
Depositing lab: Ferdinando Pucci. Depositing organization: Oregon Health & Science University. Publication: Cancer stem cell-derived extracellular vesicles preferentially target MHC-II-macrophages and PD1+ T cells in the tumor microenvironment. Gonzalez-Callejo P, Guo Z, Ziglari T, Claudio NM, Nguyen KH, Oshimori N, Seras-Franzoso J, Pucci F. PLoS One. 2023 Feb 3;18(2):e0279400. doi: 10.1371/journal.pone.0279400. eCollection 2023. PubMed 36735677.
Backbone
  Vector backbone: P53
  Vector type: Mammalian Expression
Growth in bacteria
  Bacterial resistance: Ampicillin, 100 μg/mL
  Growth temperature: 37°C
  Growth strain: NEB Stable
  Copy number: Unknown
Gene/Insert
  Gene/Insert name: CD63 (alt name: CD63-GFP)
  Entrez Gene: CD63 (a.k.a. AD1, HOP-26, ME491, MLA1, OMA81H, Pltgp40, TSPAN30)
Terms and licenses: Academic/Nonprofit Terms; Industry Terms: Not Available to Industry
How to cite: p51.SRE.mCMV.CD63-GFP.wpre was a gift from Ferdinando Pucci (Addgene plasmid # 226773 ; http://n2t.net/addgene:226773 ; RRID:Addgene_226773)
