[The description below was written by a language model from this plasmid's Addgene catalogue record and pLannotate feature annotations shown in this document.]
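Description:
p51.SRE.mCMV.CD63-GFP.wpre is catalogued simply as a mammalian expression vector, but its feature table shows the architecture of a third-generation, self-inactivating HIV-1 lentiviral transfer plasmid of about 8.3 kb. A CMV enhancer/promoter is fused to a truncated 5' LTR to drive Tat-independent production of the viral genomic RNA. This is followed by the Ψ packaging signal with a partial gag sequence, the Rev response element for Rev-dependent nuclear export, and the cPPT/CTS. The downstream end carries a ΔU3 3' LTR, which inactivates LTR promoter activity after integration, and then an SV40 polyadenylation signal and SV40 origin. Propagation in E. coli relies on a high-copy ColE1/pUC origin and ampicillin resistance, and an f1 origin is also present. The recommended recombination-deficient strain is consistent with the repeated LTR sequences.

The payload is human CD63, a tetraspanin, joined in frame through a short linker (annotated as a small TurboGFP-like fragment) to EGFP, with a WPRE fragment downstream to enhance transcript stability and expression. The only annotated internal promoter is a minimal CMV promoter fragment just upstream of the fusion. The name and purpose field indicate that an "SRE" element sits ahead of it, presumably in the unannotated region between the cPPT and the minimal promoter, but the record does not define what SRE stands for or which signal it responds to. This arrangement suggests that CD63-GFP expression is conditional on activity at that response element rather than constitutive. The backbone naming is inconsistent across fields (p51, p52, P53). The associated publication concerns cancer stem cell-derived extracellular vesicles, consistent with using CD63-GFP to fluorescently label vesicles released by a defined cell population and track their uptake by recipient cells.
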