Features (pLannotate 1.2.2; 28 found; start..end, strand, type, name):
      2..715     +  CDS            CD63: CD63_HUMAN - Also known as MLA1, TSPAN30. Experimental evidence at protein level: Swiss-Prot protein existence level 1. Functions as cell surface receptor for TIMP1 and plays a role in the activation of cellular signaling cascades. Plays a role in the activation of ITGB1 and integrin signaling, leading to the activation of AKT, FAK/PTK2 and MAP kinases. Promotes cell survival, reorganization of the actin cytoskeleton, cell adhesion, spreading and migration, via its role in the activation of AKT and FAK/PTK2. Plays a role in VEGFA signaling via its role in regulating the internalization of KDR/
    716..748     +  CDS            TurboGFP (fragment): improved green fluorescent protein from Pontellina plumata (Evdokimov et al., 2006) mammalian codon-optimized
    761..1480    +  CDS            EGFP: the original enhanced GFP (Yang et al., 1996) mammalian codon-optimized
   1496..2042    +  misc_feature   WPRE (fragment): woodchuck hepatitis virus posttranscriptional regulatory element
   2057..2125    +  CDS            nef (fragment): NEF_HV1Z2 - Experimental evidence at protein level: Swiss-Prot protein existence level 1. Extracellular Nef protein targets CD4(+) T-lymphocytes for apoptosis by interacting with CXCR4 surface receptors. From Human immunodeficiency virus type 1 group M subtype D (isolate Z2/CDC-Z34) (HIV-1).
   2127..2360    +  LTR            3' LTR (ΔU3): self-inactivating 3' long terminal repeat (LTR) from HIV-1
   2432..2553    +  polyA_signal   SV40 poly(A) signal: SV40 polyadenylation signal
   2593..2728    +  rep_origin     SV40 ori: SV40 origin of replication
   2749..2767    -  promoter       T7 promoter: promoter for bacteriophage T7 RNA polymerase
   2775..2930    +  CDS            lacZα (fragment): LacZα fragment of β-galactosidase; lacZ fragment
   2935..3363    +  rep_origin     f1 ori (sequence partly withheld): f1 bacteriophage origin of replication; arrow indicates direction of (+) strand synthesis
   3416..3520    +  promoter       AmpR promoter: bla
   3521..4381    +  CDS            AmpR: β-lactamase; bla; confers resistance to ampicillin, carbenicillin, and related antibiotics
   4552..5140    +  rep_origin     ori: high-copy-number ColE1/pMB1/pBR322/pUC origin of replication
   5323..5415    +  CDS            lacI (fragment): lac repressor; lacI; The lac repressor binds to the lac operator to inhibit transcription in E. coli. This inhibition can be relieved by adding lactose or isopropyl-β-D-thiogalactopyranoside (IPTG).
   5428..5449    +  protein_bind   CAP binding site: CAP binding activates transcription in the presence of cAMP. E. coli catabolite activator protein
   5464..5494    +  promoter       lac promoter: promoter for the E. coli lac operon
   5502..5518    +  protein_bind   lac operator: The lac repressor binds to the lac operator to inhibit transcription in E. coli. This inhibition can be relieved by adding lactose or isopropyl-β-D-thiogalactopyranoside (IPTG). lac repressor encoded by lacI
   5563..5581    +  promoter       T3 promoter: promoter for bacteriophage T3 RNA polymerase
   5682..6061    +  enhancer       CMV enhancer: human cytomegalovirus immediate early enhancer
   6062..6265    +  promoter       CMV promoter: human cytomegalovirus (CMV) immediate early promoter
   6280..6460    +  LTR            5' LTR (truncated): truncated 5' long terminal repeat (LTR) from HIV-1
   6507..6632    +  misc_feature   HIV-1 Ψ: packaging signal of human immunodeficiency virus type 1
   6616..6979    +  CDS            HIV-1 gag (fragment): gag protein from human immunodeficiency virus 1; gag
   7125..7358    +  misc_feature   RRE: The Rev response element (RRE) of HIV-1 allows for Rev-dependent mRNA export from the nucleus to the cytoplasm.
   7735..7835    +  CDS            Rev (fragment): human immunodeficiency virus 1 (HIV-1) Rev protein; rev; enhances nuclear export of unspliced and incompletely spliced viral mRNAs
   7854..7971    +  misc_feature   cPPT/CTS: central polypurine tract and central termination sequence of HIV-1
   8159..8188    +  promoter       minimal CMV promoter (fragment): human cytomegalovirus (CMV) immediate early promoter
>Addgene plasmid #226773 | p51.SRE.mCMV.CD63-GFP.wpre | addgene full sequence | sequence record 453510 | Addgene NGS Result
CATGGCGGTGGAAGGAGGAATGAAATGTGTGAAGTTCTTGCTCTACGTCCTCCTGCTGGCCTTTTGCGCC
TGTGCAGTGGGACTGATTGCCGTGGGTGTCGGGGCACAGCTTGTCCTGAGTCAGACCATAATCCAGGGGG
CTACCCCTGGCTCTCTGTTGCCAGTGGTCATCATCGCAGTGGGTGTCTTCCTCTTCCTGGTGGCTTTTGT
GGGCTGCTGCGGGGCCTGCAAGGAGAACTATTGTCTTATGATCACGTTTGCCATCTTTCTGTCTCTTATC
ATGTTGGTGGAGGTGGCCGCAGCCATTGCTGGCTATGTGTTTAGAGATAAGGTGATGTCAGAGTTTAATA
ACAACTTCCGGCAGCAGATGGAGAATTACCCGAAAAACAACCACACTGCTTCGATCCTGGACAGGATGCA
GGCAGATTTTAAGTGCTGTGGGGCTGCTAACTACACAGATTGGGAGAAAATCCCTTCCATGTCGAAGAAC
CGAGTCCCCGACTCCTGCTGCATTAATGTTACTGTGGGCTGTGGGATTAATTTCAACGAGAAGGCGATCC
ATAAGGAGGGCTGTGTGGAGAAGATTGGGGGCTGGCTGAGGAAAAATGTGCTGGTGGTAGCTGCAGCAGC
CCTTGGAATTGCTTTTGTCGAGGTTTTGGGAATTGTCTTTGCCTGCTGCCTCGTGAAGAGTATCAGAAGT
GGCTACGAGGTGATGATGGAGAGCGACGAGAGCGGCCTGCCCGCCATGCCGGTCGCCACCATGGTGAGCA
AGGGCGAGGAGCTGTTCACCGGGGTGGTGCCCATCCTGGTCGAGCTGGACGGCGACGTAAACGGCCACAA
GTTCAGCGTGTCCGGCGAGGGCGAGGGCGATGCCACCTACGGCAAGCTGACCCTGAAGTTCATCTGCACC
ACCGGCAAGCTGCCCGTGCCCTGGCCCACCCTCGTGACCACCCTGACCTACGGCGTGCAGTGCTTCAGCC
GCTACCCCGACCACATGAAGCAGCACGACTTCTTCAAGTCCGCCATGCCCGAAGGCTACGTCCAGGAGCG
CACCATCTTCTTCAAGGACGACGGCAACTACAAGACCCGCGCCGAGGTGAAGTTCGAGGGCGACACCCTG
GTGAACCGCATCGAGCTGAAGGGCATCGACTTCAAGGAGGACGGCAACATCCTGGGGCACAAGCTGGAGT
ACAACTACAACAGCCACAACGTCTATATCATGGCCGACAAGCAGAAGAACGGCATCAAGGTGAACTTCAA
GATCCGCCACAACATCGAGGACGGCAGCGTGCAGCTCGCCGACCACTACCAGCAGAACACCCCCATCGGC
GACGGCCCCGTGCTGCTGCCCGACAACCACTACCTGAGCACCCAGTCCGCCCTGAGCAAAGACCCCAACG
AGAAGCGCGATCACATGGTCCTGCTGGAGTTCGTGACCGCCGCCGGGATCACTCTCGGCATGGACGAGCT
GTACAAGTAAAGCGGCCGCGTCGACAATCAACCTCTGGATTACAAAATTTGTGAAAGATTGACTGGTATT
CTTAACTATGTTGCTCCTTTTACGCTATGTGGATACGCTGCTTTAATGCCTTTGTATCATGCTATTGCTT
CCCGTATGGCTTTCATTTTCTCCTCCTTGTATAAATCCTGGTTGCTGTCTCTTTATGAGGAGTTGTGGCC
CGTTGTCAGGCAACGTGGCGTGGTGTGCACTGTGTTTGCTGACGCAACCCCCACTGGTTGGGGCATTGCC
ACCACCTGTCAGCTCCTTTCCGGGACTTTCGCTTTCCCCCTCCCTATTGCCACGGCGGAACTCATCGCCG
CCTGCCTTGCCCGCTGCTGGACAGGGGCTCGGCTGTTGGGCACTGACAATTCCGTGGTGTTGTCGGGGAA
GCTGACGTCCTTTCCATGGCTGCTCGCCTGTGTTGCCACCTGGATTCTGCGCGGGACGTCCTTCTGCTAC
GTCCCTTCGGCCCTCAATCCAGCGGACCTTCCTTCCCGCGGCCTGCTGCCGGCTCTAGAGCCTCTTCCGC
GTCTTCGCCTTCCCGGGTCGAGCTCGGTACCTTTAAGACCAATGACTTACAAGGCAGCTGTAGATCTTAG
CCACTTTTTAAAAGAAAAGGGGGGACTGGAAGGGCTAATTCACTCCCAACGAAGACAAGATCTGCTTTTT
GCTTGTACTGGGTCTCTCTGGTTAGACCAGATCTGAGCCTGGGAGCTCTCTGGCTAACTAGGGAACCCAC
TGCTTAAGCCTCAATAAAGCTTGCCTTGAGTGCTTCAAGTAGTGTGTGCCCGTCTGTTGTGTGACTCTGG
TAACTAGAGATCCCTCAGACCCTTTTAGTCAGTGTGGAAAATCTCTAGCAGTAGTAGTTCATGTCATCTT
ATTATTCAGTATTTATAACTTGCAAAGAAATGAATATCAGAGAGTGAGAGGAACTTGTTTATTGCAGCTT
ATAATGGTTACAAATAAAGCAATAGCATCACAAATTTCACAAATAAAGCATTTTTTTCACTGCATTCTAG
TTGTGGTTTGTCCAAACTCATCAATGTATCTTATCATGTCTGGCTCTAGCTATCCCGCCCCTAACTCCGC
CCATCCCGCCCCTAACTCCGCCCAGTTCCGCCCATTCTCCGCCCCATGGCTGACTAATTTTTTTTATTTA
TGCAGAGGCCGAGGCCGCCTCGGCCTCTGAGCTATTCCAGAAGTAGTGAGGAGGCTTTTTTGGAGGCCTA
GGGACGTACCCAATTCGCCCTATAGTGAGTCGTATTACGCGCGCTCACTGGCCGTCGTTTTACAACGTCG
TGACTGGGAAAACCCTGGCGTTACCCAACTTAATCGCCTTGCAGCACATCCCCCTTTCGCCAGCTGGCGT
AATAGCGAAGAGGCCCGCACCGATCGCCCTTCCCAACAGTTGCGCAGCCTGAATGGCGAATGGG
[124 nt withheld, positions 2935-3058]
C
[91 nt withheld, positions 3060-3150]
A
[49 nt withheld, positions 3152-3200]
CCTTTGACGTTGGAGTCCACGTTCTTT
[37 nt withheld, positions 3228-3264]
ACCCTATCTCGGTCTATTCTTTTGATTTATAAGGGATTTTGCCGATTTCGGCCTATTGGTTAAAAAATGA
GCTGATTTAACAAAAATTTAACGCGAATTTTAACAAAATATTAACGCTTACAATTTAGGTGGCACTTTTC
GGGGAAATGTGCGCGGAACCCCTATTTGTTTATTTTTCTAAATACATTCAAATATGTATCCGCTCATGAG
ACAATAACCCTGATAAATGCTTCAATAATATTGAAAAAGGAAGAGTATGAGTATTCAACATTTCCGTGTC
GCCCTTATTCCCTTTTTTGCGGCATTTTGCCTTCCTGTTTTTGCTCACCCAGAAACGCTGGTGAAAGTAA
AAGATGCTGAAGATCAGTTGGGTGCACGAGTGGGTTACATCGAACTGGATCTCAACAGCGGTAAGATCCT
TGAGAGTTTTCGCCCCGAAGAACGTTTTCCAATGATGAGCACTTTTAAAGTTCTGCTATGTGGCGCGGTA
TTATCCCGTATTGACGCCGGGCAAGAGCAACTCGGTCGCCGCATACACTATTCTCAGAATGACTTGGTTG
AGTACTCACCAGTCACAGAAAAGCATCTTACGGATGGCATGACAGTAAGAGAATTATGCAGTGCTGCCAT
AACCATGAGTGATAACACTGCGGCCAACTTACTTCTGACAACGATCGGAGGACCGAAGGAGCTAACCGCT
TTTTTGCACAACATGGGGGATCATGTAACTCGCCTTGATCGTTGGGAACCGGAGCTGAATGAAGCCATAC
CAAACGACGAGCGTGACACCACGATGCCTGTAGCAATGGCAACAACGTTGCGCAAACTATTAACTGGCGA
ACTACTTACTCTAGCTTCCCGGCAACAATTAATAGACTGGATGGAGGCGGATAAAGTTGCAGGACCACTT
CTGCGCTCGGCCCTTCCGGCTGGCTGGTTTATTGCTGATAAATCTGGAGCCGGTGAGCGTGGGTCTCGCG
GTATCATTGCAGCACTGGGGCCAGATGGTAAGCCCTCCCGTATCGTAGTTATCTACACGACGGGGAGTCA
GGCAACTATGGATGAACGAAATAGACAGATCGCTGAGATAGGTGCCTCACTGATTAAGCATTGGTAACTG
TCAGACCAAGTTTACTCATATATACTTTAGATTGATTTAAAACTTCATTTTTAATTTAAAAGGATCTAGG
TGAAGATCCTTTTTGATAATCTCATGACCAAAATCCCTTAACGTGAGTTTTCGTTCCACTGAGCGTCAGA
CCCCGTAGAAAAGATCAAAGGATCTTCTTGAGATCCTTTTTTTCTGCGCGTAATCTGCTGCTTGCAAACA
AAAAAACCACCGCTACCAGCGGTGGTTTGTTTGCCGGATCAAGAGCTACCAACTCTTTTTCCGAAGGTAA
CTGGCTTCAGCAGAGCGCAGATACCAAATACTGTTCTTCTAGTGTAGCCGTAGTTAGGCCACCACTTCAA
GAACTCTGTAGCACCGCCTACATACCTCGCTCTGCTAATCCTGTTACCAGTGGCTGCTGCCAGTGGCGAT
AAGTCGTGTCTTACCGGGTTGGACTCAAGACGATAGTTACCGGATAAGGCGCAGCGGTCGGGCTGAACGG
GGGGTTCGTGCACACAGCCCAGCTTGGAGCGAACGACCTACACCGAACTGAGATACCTACAGCGTGAGCT
ATGAGAAAGCGCCACGCTTCCCGAAGGGAGAAAGGCGGACAGGTATCCGGTAAGCGGCAGGGTCGGAACA
GGAGAGCGCACGAGGGAGCTTCCAGGGGGAAACGCCTGGTATCTTTATAGTCCTGTCGGGTTTCGCCACC
TCTGACTTGAGCGTCGATTTTTGTGATGCTCGTCAGGGGGGCGGAGCCTATGGAAAAACGCCAGCAACGC
GGCCTTTTTACGGTTCCTGGCCTTTTGCTGGCCTTTTGCTCACATGTTCTTTCCTGCGTTATCCCCTGAT
TCTGTGGATAACCGTATTACCGCCTTTGAGTGAGCTGATACCGCTCGCCGCAGCCGAACGACCGAGCGCA
GCGAGTCAGTGAGCGAGGAAGCGGAAGAGCGCCCAATACGCAAACCGCCTCTCCCCGCGCGTTGGCCGAT
TCATTAATGCAGCTGGCACGACAGGTTTCCCGACTGGAAAGCGGGCAGTGAGCGCAACGCAATTAATGTG
AGTTAGCTCACTCATTAGGCACCCCAGGCTTTACACTTTATGCTTCCGGCTCGTATGTTGTGTGGAATTG
TGAGCGGATAACAATTTCACACAGGAAACAGCTATGACCATGATTACGCCAAGCGCGCAATTAACCCTCA
CTAAAGGGAACAAAAGCTGGAGCTGCAAGCTTGGCCATTGCATACGTTGTATCCATATCATAATATGTAC
ATTTATATTGGCTCATGTCCAACATTACCGCCATGTTGACATTGATTATTGACTAGTTATTAATAGTAAT
CAATTACGGGGTCATTAGTTCATAGCCCATATATGGAGTTCCGCGTTACATAACTTACGGTAAATGGCCC
GCCTGGCTGACCGCCCAACGACCCCCGCCCATTGACGTCAATAATGACGTATGTTCCCATAGTAACGCCA
ATAGGGACTTTCCATTGACGTCAATGGGTGGAGTATTTACGGTAAACTGCCCACTTGGCAGTACATCAAG
TGTATCATATGCCAAGTACGCCCCCTATTGACGTCAATGACGGTAAATGGCCCGCCTGGCATTATGCCCA
GTACATGACCTTATGGGACTTTCCTACTTGGCAGTACATCTACGTATTAGTCATCGCTATTACCATGGTG
ATGCGGTTTTGGCAGTACATCAATGGGCGTGGATAGCGGTTTGACTCACGGGGATTTCCAAGTCTCCACC
CCATTGACGTCAATGGGAGTTTGTTTTGGCACCAAAATCAACGGGACTTTCCAAAATGTCGTAACAACTC
CGCCCCATTGACGCAAATGGGCGGTAGGCGTGTACGGTGGGAGGTCTATATAAGCAGAGCTCGTTTAGTG
AACCGGGGTCTCTCTGGTTAGACCAGATCTGAGCCTGGGAGCTCTCTGGCTAACTAGGGAACCCACTGCT
TAAGCCTCAATAAAGCTTGCCTTGAGTGCTTCAAGTAGTGTGTGCCCGTCTGTTGTGTGACTCTGGTAAC
TAGAGATCCCTCAGACCCTTTTAGTCAGTGTGGAAAATCTCTAGCAGTGGCGCCCGAACAGGGACTTGAA
AGCGAAAGGGAAACCAGAGGAGCTCTCTCGACGCAGGACTCGGCTTGCTGAAGCGCGCACGGCAAGAGGC
GAGGGGCGGCGACTGGTGAGTACGCCAAAAATTTTGACTAGCGGAGGCTAGAAGGAGAGAGATGGGTGCG
AGAGCGTCAGTATTAAGCGGGGGAGAATTAGATCGCGATGGGAAAAAATTCGGTTAAGGCCAGGGGGAAA
GAAAAAATATAAATTAAAACATATAGTATGGGCAAGCAGGGAGCTAGAACGATTCGCAGTTAATCCTGGC
CTGTTAGAAACATCAGAAGGCTGTAGACAAATACTGGGACAGCTACAACCATCCCTTCAGACAGGATCAG
AAGAACTTAGATCATTATATAATACAGTAGCAACCCTCTATTGTGTGCATCAAAGGATAGAGATAAAAGA
CACCAAGGAAGCTTTAGACAAGATAGAGGAAGAGCAAAACAAAAGTAAGACCACCGCACAGCAAGCGGCC
GCTGATCTTCAGACCTGGAGGAGGAGATATGAGGGACAATTGGAGAAGTGAATTATATAAATATAAAGTA
GTAAAAATTGAACCATTAGGAGTAGCACCCACCAAGGCAAAGAGAAGAGTGGTGCAGAGAGAAAAAAGAG
CAGTGGGAATAGGAGCTTTGTTCCTTGGGTTCTTGGGAGCAGCAGGAAGCACTATGGGCGCAGCGTCAAT
GACGCTGACGGTACAGGCCAGACAATTATTGTCTGGTATAGTGCAGCAGCAGAACAATTTGCTGAGGGCT
ATTGAGGCGCAACAGCATCTGTTGCAACTCACAGTCTGGGGCATCAAGCAGCTCCAGGCAAGAATCCTGG
CTGTGGAAAGATACCTAAAGGATCAACAGCTCCTGGGGATTTGGGGTTGCTCTGGAAAACTCATTTGCAC
CACTGCTGTGCCTTGGAATGCTAGTTGGAGTAATAAATCTCTGGAACAGATTTGGAATCACACGACCTGG
ATGGAGTGGGACAGAGAAATTAACAATTACACAAGCTTAATACACTCCTTAATTGAAGAATCGCAAAACC
AGCAAGAAAAGAATGAACAAGAATTATTGGAATTAGATAAATGGGCAAGTTTGTGGAATTGGTTTAACAT
AACAAATTGGCTGTGGTATATAAAATTATTCATAATGATAGTAGGAGGCTTGGTAGGTTTAAGAATAGTT
TTTGCTGTACTTTCTATAGTGAATAGAGTTAGGCAGGGATATTCACCATTATCGTTTCAGACCCACCTCC
CAACCCCGAGGGGACCCGACAGGCCCGAAGGAATAGAAGAAGAAGGTGGAGAGAGAGACAGAGACAGATC
CATTCGATTAGTGAACGGATCTCGACGGTATCGGTTAACTTTTAAAAGAAAAGGGGGGATTGGGGGGTAC
AGTGCAGGGGAAAGAATAGTAGACATAATAGCAACAGACATACAAACTAAAGAATTACAAAAACAAATTA
CAAAAATTCAAAATTTTATCGATCACGAGACTAGCCTCGAGAGCCAGACAGGGTAAGCCAGACATCAGCA
GCCAGACAATCAGAGCCAGACACATTCAGCCAGACATAACGAGCCAGACAGTCCAAGCCAGACAACGTTA
GCCAGACATTTGTAGCCAGACATTGAAAGCCAGACAGAAGGAGCCAGACATACTGAGCCAGACAGTACGG
TGGGAGGCCTATATAAGCAGAGCTCGTTTAGTGAACCGTCAGATCGCCTGGAGACGCCATCCACGCTGTT
TTGACCTCCATAGAAGACACCGGGACCGATCCACCGGTGGATCCACCGG
